>Addgene plasmid #82396 | pCas59 | depositor full sequence | sequence record 156156 | pCas59 sequence 6423 bps
TCGCGCGTTTCGGTGATGACGGTGAAAACCTCTGACACATGCAGCTCCCGGAGACGGTCACAGCTTGTCT
GTAAGCGGATGCCGGGAGCAGACAAGCCCGTCAGGGCGCGTCAGCGGGTGTTGGCGGGTGTCGGGGCTGG
CTTAACTATGCGGCATCAGAGCAGATTGTACTGAGAGTGCACCATATGCGGTGTGAAATACCGCACAGAT
GCGTAAGGAGAAAATACCGCATCAGGCGCCATTCGCCATTCAGGCTGCGCAACTGTTGGGAAGGGCGATC
GGTGCGGGCCTCTTCGCTATTACGCCAGCTGGCGAAAGGGGGATGTGCTGCAAGGCGATTAAGTTGGGTA
ACGCCAGGGTTTTCCCAGTCACGACGTTGTAAAACGACGGCCAGTGATGTTTGGTCGAAAATTCTTCACA
CTTTTAACGGCTGTCTCCACAGTGTTCCTGACTCCTATTTACGGAGCGGCTCAAACGATGCAAGATCAAA
GTAATACGATGAATAATGAAAATTCATTGGGGAATAGTGCGACTGGGGTAGTCAACCAAACCGCTGTGTA
CAACTTAGGTCAAAGTGCCACCTACGGTTTTAGAGGGATCGTTTGTCCCCGCCCTTCCTTTGTGCTCAGT
GGCTCTGCAAATGGCAATACATTTGATGGGGAGAGTTCAAATTCCTACGCTCTTTCCGGTGCCATTATTG
TGCCCCTCGGTGGTCAAGTGGGCAGCAACTGTAGAGATTTCAGCACTACCCTACTGGAAAGAGAACAAGC
CGAATTAGCAAAGTTTCAAATCCAATCTTCAGCGGAAACAGTCAAACTTTGTGCTGACATGATTTCTTCA
GGCATTCAAGTAGATCCAGAGGTTTATCCAGTACTGGCGCGGCAATGTTCTGCAGTTCGGTTGGTTTCAC
AAGGACGGGCTTCTAGCACAAATGAAGCCCGACAAAATGAATCGACTCACAATAAGCTAGATGATGATGT
AGAATTGTCTGCTAATTACTTAAAAACTGAGTAAATATAATATTTTGAATAGTGAGGAAAAATATCTCAA
AGGCTATATGAAAATAAAAAAAGAGCGGCTAAAAAATCTTCAGCTTACAGTGACGCCTGTCTTTGCATTC
TAAAGCACTAAAACACAGTCGTTTTTTTACTGACTCCAAGTGTTTTTATTACTATACTTAGAAATTCGTC
AAATAGGCATGAAATTGCTGTATTAAAATATCCTACTGTATCTTTTAGTTCACACTATTTTTCTTGAGTT
AATTTTGTATCAATAACTATAAACGCAGAAAGGCCCACCCGAAGGTGAGCCAGTGTGACTCTAGTAGAGA
GCGTTCAACCCCTTGGGGCCTCTAAACGGGTCTTGAGGGGTTTTTTGTCTAGTAGTGATCTACACTAGCA
CTATCAGTGTTATTAAGCTACTAAAGCGTAGTTTTCGTCGTTTGCAGCGGACCCACTTTCACATTTAAGT
TGTTTTTCTAATCCGCATATGATCAATTCAAGGCCGAATAAGAAGGCTGGCTCTGCACCTTGGTGATCAA
ATAATTCGATAGCTTGTCGTAATAATGGCGGCATACTATCAGTAGTAGGTGTTTCCCTTTCTTCTTTAGC
GACTTGATGCTCTTGATCTTCCAATACGCAACCTAAAGTAAAATGCCCCACAGCGCTGAGTGCATATAAT
GCATTCTCTAGTGAAAAACCTTGTTGGCATAAAAAGGCTAATTGATTTTCGAGAGTTTCATACTGTTTTT
CTGTAGGCCGTGTACCTAAATGTACTTTTGCTCCATCGCGATGACTTAGTAAAGCACATCTAAAACTTTT
AGCGTTATTACGTAAAAAATCTTGCCAGCTTTCCCCTTCTAAAGGGCAAAAGTGAGTATGGTGCCTATCT
AACATCTCAATGGCTAAGGCGTCGAGCAAAGCCCGCTTATTTTTTACATGCCAATACAATGTAGGCTGCT
CTACACCTAGCTTCTGGGCGAGTTTACGGGTTGTTAAACCTTCGATTCCGACCTCATTAAGCAGCTCTAA
TGCGCTGTTAATCACTTTACTTTTATCTAATCTGGACATCTAGTATTTCTCCTCTTTCTCTAGTAGCTAG
CATAATCCCTAGGACTGAGCTAGCCATCAGGTTAACAAAAAAGCAGGAATATCCCTATCAGTGATAGACA
GACATCCCTATCAGTGATAGAGTATAAAGTTAACTCGGCGGTCACGAACTCCAGCGTTTTAGAGCTAGAA
ATAGCAAGTTAAAATAAGGCTAGTCCGTTATCAACTTGAAAAAGTGGCACCGAGTCGGTGCTTTTTTTGA
AGCTTGGGCCCGAACAAAAACTCATCTCAGAAGAGGATCTGAATAGCGCCGTCGACCATCATCATCATCA
TCATTGAGTTTAAACGGTCTCCAGCTTGGCTGTTTTGGCGGATGAGAGAAGATTTTCAGCCTGATACAGA
TTAAATCAGAACGCAGAAGCGGTCTGATAAAACAGAATTTGCCTGGCGGCAGTAGCGCGGTGGTCCCACC
TGACCCCATGCCGAACTCAGAAGTGAAACGCCGTAGCGCCGATGGTAGTGTGGGGTCTCCCCATGCGAGA
GTAGGGAACTGCCAGGCATCAAATAAAACGAAAGGCTCAGTCGAAAGACTGGGCCTTTCGTTTTATCTGT
TGTTTGTCGGTGAACTACGGGGTCTGACGCTCAGTGGAACGAAAACTCACGTTAAGGGATTTTGGTCATG
AACAATAAAACTGTCTGCTTACATAAACAGTAATACAAGGGGTGTTATGAGCCATATTCAACGGGAAACG
TCTTGCTCTAGGCCGCGATTAAATTCCAACATGGATGCTGATTTATATGGGTATAAATGGGCTCGCGATA
ATGTCGGGCAATCAGGTGCGACAATCTATCGATTGTATGGGAAGCCCGATGCGCCAGAGTTGTTTCTGAA
ACATGGCAAAGGTAGCGTTGCCAATGATGTTACAGATGAGATGGTCAGACTAAACTGGCTGACGGAATTT
ATGCCTCTTCCGACCATCAAGCATTTTATCCGTACTCCTGATGATGCATGGTTACTCACCACTGCGATCC
CCGGGAAAACAGCATTCCAGGTATTAGAAGAATATCCTGATTCAGGTGAAAATATTGTTGATGCGCTGGC
AGTGTTCCTGCGCCGGTTGCATTCGATTCCTGTTTGTAATTGTCCTTTTAACAGCGATCGCGTATTTCGT
CTCGCTCAGGCGCAATCACGAATGAATAACGGTTTGGTTGATGCGAGTGATTTTGATGACGAGCGTAATG
GCTGGCCTGTTGAACAAGTCTGGAAAGAAATGCATAAACTTTTGCCATTCTCACCGGATTCAGTCGTCAC
TCATGGTGATTTCTCACTTGATAACCTTATTTTTGACGAGGGGAAATTAATAGGTTGTATTGATGTTGGA
CGAGTCGGAATCGCAGACCGATACCAGGATCTTGCCATCCTATGGAACTGCCTCGGTGAGTTTTCTCCTT
CATTACAGAAACGGCTTTTTCAAAAATATGGTATTGATAATCCTGATATGAATAAATTGCAGTTTCATTT
GATGCTCGATGAGTTTTTCTAAGAATTAATTCATGAGCGGATACATATTTGAATGTATTTAGAAAAATAA
ACAAATAGGGGTTCCGCGCACATTTCCCCGAAAAGGTGGATCCGAAAATAAAGTCAAAGTGCTTCTATAA
TTTAAGATCTATTTTTAAACAGTACAGCTTTACAGAAAGAAAAACCAGAAGGGACGCCTATTTTATCTCG
TTTTCTTCCCAGAGTAGCAGGACATTTTTTTCTGTAAAAGCAGAGCAATTTGTACTGAAATCATTATCAA
TAATGACATTAGATTCTTCGATCAAGACATCTGTACCGTTGCTTATATCTGCTTCAGAGCCTAATACAAT
GGGGTATTGTGGTTGTTGACATGCAGCATTAACGAGTACTTTGACTGGGAATACAACCGAATCATCGCTA
TAGGTGTAGACATTGGCGTGGTAGTAATAGGTATAGTCATCATAGTCGTAATTATATTCATAACCATACC
GATACTGGTAATCAAAATCAATAAATACAGGTTCACTTTTTGCCTGTTGAACAACGATAAATGATAGACC
ACTAAGGGCTGCTGTAAACAGTTTATTCATTTTGCTTTCTCCATCCCTTGACTTAATTTGGCGTAATCAT
GGTCATAGCTGTTTCCTGTGTGAAATTGTTATCCGCTCACAATTCCACACAACATACGAGCCGGAAGCAT
AAAGTGTAAAGCCTGGGGTGCCTAATGAGTGAGCTAACTCACATTAATTGCGTTGCGCTCACTGCCCGCT
TTCCAGTCGGGAAACCTGTCGTGCCAGCTGCATTAATGAATCGGCCAACGCGCGGGGAGAGGCGGTTTGC
GTATTGGGCGCTCTTCCGCTTCCTCGCTCACTGACTCGCTGCGCTCGGTCGTTCGGCTGCGGCGAGCGGT
ATCAGCTCACTCAAAGGCGGTAATACGGTTATCCACAGAATCAGGGGATAACGCAGGAAAGAACATGTGA
GCAAAAGGCCAGCAAAAGGCCAGGAACCGTAAAAAGGCCGCGTTGCTGGCGTTTTTCCATAGGCTCCGCC
CCCCTGACGAGCATCACAAAAATCGACGCTCAAGTCAGAGGTGGCGAAACCCGACAGGACTATAAAGATA
CCAGGCGTTTCCCCCTGGAAGCTCCCTCGTGCGCTCTCCTGTTCCGACCCTGCCGCTTACCGGATACCTG
TCCGCCTTTCTCCCTTCGGGAAGCGTGGCGCTTTCTCATAGCTCACGCTGTAGGTATCTCAGTTCGGTGT
AGGTCGTTCGCTCCAAGCTGGGCTGTGTGCACGAACCCCCCGTTCAGCCCGACCGCTGCGCCTTATCCGG
TAACTATCGTCTTGAGTCCAACCCGGTAAGACACGACTTATCGCCACTGGCAGCAGCCACTGGTAACAGG
ATTAGCAGAGCGAGGTATGTAGGCGGTGCTACAGAGTTCTTGAAGTGGTGGCCTAACTACGGCTACACTA
GAAGAACAGTATTTGGTATCTGCGCTCTGCTGAAGCCAGTTACCTTCGGAAAAAGAGTTGGTAGCTCTTG
ATCCGGCAAACAAACCACCGCTGGTAGCGGTGGTTTTTTTGTTTGCAAGCAGCAGATTACGCGCAGAAAA
AAAGGATCTCAAGAAGATCCTTTGATCTTTTCTACGGGGTCTGACGCTCAGTGGAACGAAAACTCACGTT
AAGGGATTTTGGTCATGAGATTATCAAAAAGGATCTTCACCTAGATCCTTTTAAATTAAAAATGAAGTTT
TAAATCAATCTAAAGTATATATGAGTAAACTTGGTCTGACAGTTACCAATGCTTAATCAGTGAGGCACCT
ATCTCAGCGATCTGTCTATTTCGTTCATCCATAGTTGCCTGACTCCCCGTCGTGTAGATAACTACGATAC
GGGAGGGCTTACCATCTGGCCCCAGTGCTGCAATGATACCGCGAGACCCACGCTCACCGGCTCCAGATTT
ATCAGCAATAAACCAGCCAGCCGGAAGGGCCGAGCGCAGAAGTGGTCCTGCAACTTTATCCGCCTCCATC
CAGTCTATTAATTGTTGCCGGGAAGCTAGAGTAAGTAGTTCGCCAGTTAATAGTTTGCGCAACGTTGTTG
CCATTGCTACAGGCATCGTGGTGTCACGCTCGTCGTTTGGTATGGCTTCATTCAGCTCCGGTTCCCAACG
ATCAAGGCGAGTTACATGATCCCCCATGTTGTGCAAAAAAGCGGTTAGCTCCTTCGGTCCTCCGATCGTT
GTCAGAAGTAAGTTGGCCGCAGTGTTATCACTCATGGTTATGGCAGCACTGCATAATTCTCTTACTGTCA
TGCCATCCGTAAGATGCTTTTCTGTGACTGGTGAGTACTCAACCAAGTCATTCTGAGAATAGTGTATGCG
GCGACCGAGTTGCTCTTGCCCGGCGTCAATACGGGATAATACCGCGCCACATAGCAGAACTTTAAAAGTG
CTCATCATTGGAAAACGTTCTTCGGGGCGAAAACTCTCAAGGATCTTACCGCTGTTGAGATCCAGTTCGA
TGTAACCCACTCGTGCACCCAACTGATCTTCAGCATCTTTTACTTTCACCAGCGTTTCTGGGTGAGCAAA
AACAGGAAGGCAAAATGCCGCAAAAAAGGGAATAAGGGCGACACGGAAATGTTGAATACTCATACTCTTC
CTTTTTCAATATTATTGAAGCATTTATCAGGGTTATTGTCTCATGAGCGGATACATATTTGAATGTATTT
AGAAAAATAAACAAATAGGGGTTCCGCGCACATTTCCCCGAAAAGTGCCACCTGACGTCTAAGAAACCAT
TATTATCATGACATTAACCTATAAAAATAGGCGTATCACGAGGCCCTTTCGTC
Features (pLannotate 1.2.2; 24 found; start..end, strand, type, name):
    137..236     +  misc_feature   bom (fragment): basis of mobility region from pBR322
    242..397     -  CDS            lacZα (fragment): LacZα fragment of β-galactosidase; lacZ fragment
   1284..1311    -  terminator     T7Te terminator: phage T7 early transcription terminator
   1337..1377    +  terminator     T7 terminator (fragment): transcription terminator for bacteriophage T7 RNA polymerase
   1416..1448    -  CDS            ssrA tag (LVA): C-terminal peptide that mediates degradation in bacteria through the ClpXP and ClpAP proteases (McGinness et al., 2006) mutant LVA variant that confers accelerated degradation under some conditions (Andersen et al., 1998)
   1449..2069    -  CDS            tetR: TETR2_ECOLX - Experimental evidence at protein level: Swiss-Prot protein existence level 1. TetR is the repressor of the tetracycline resistance element; its N-terminal region forms a helix-turn-helix structure and binds DNA. Binding of tetracycline to TetR reduces the repressor affinity for the tetracycline resistance gene (tetA) promoter operator sites. From Escherichia coli.
   2108..2124    -  promoter       J23119(SpeI) promoter (fragment): bacterial promoter (Registry of Standard Biological Parts BBa J23119) modified to end with an SpeI site
   2152..2168    +  protein_bind   tet operator (fragment): tetO; bacterial operator O2 for the tetR and tetA genes tetracycline repressor TetR
   2175..2192    +  protein_bind   tet operator (fragment): tetO; bacterial operator O2 for the tetR and tetA genes tetracycline repressor TetR
   2206..2225    -  CDS            VC155 (fragment): C-terminal fragment of mVenus for use in bimolecular fluorescence complementation (BiFC) (Kodama and Hu, 2010)
   2226..2301    +  misc_RNA       gRNA scaffold: guide RNA scaffold for the Streptococcus pyogenes CRISPR/Cas9 system
   2367..2384    +  CDS            capTEV™ (fragment): composite tag for in vivo biotinylation, TEV protease cleavage, and 6xHis tagging
   2491..2606    +  ncRNA          5S rRNA: Accession: RF00001 - 5S ribosomal RNA
   2610..2656    +  terminator     rrnB T1 terminator: transcription terminator T1 from the E. coli rrnB gene
   2777..3592    +  CDS            KanR: aminoglycoside phosphotransferase; aph(3')-Ia; confers resistance to kanamycin in bacteria or G418 (Geneticin®) in eukaryotes
   3601..3658    -  promoter       AmpR promoter (fragment): bla
   4226..4242    -  protein_bind   lac operator: The lac repressor binds to the lac operator to inhibit transcription in E. coli. This inhibition can be relieved by adding lactose or isopropyl-β-D-thiogalactopyranoside (IPTG). lac repressor encoded by lacI
   4250..4280    -  promoter       lac promoter: promoter for the E. coli lac operon
   4295..4316    -  protein_bind   CAP binding site: CAP binding activates transcription in the presence of cAMP. E. coli catabolite activator protein
   4329..4421    -  CDS            lacI (fragment): lac repressor; lacI; The lac repressor binds to the lac operator to inhibit transcription in E. coli. This inhibition can be relieved by adding lactose or isopropyl-β-D-thiogalactopyranoside (IPTG).
   4604..5192    -  rep_origin     ori: high-copy-number ColE1/pMB1/pBR322/pUC origin of replication
   5363..6223    -  CDS            AmpR: β-lactamase; bla; confers resistance to ampicillin, carbenicillin, and related antibiotics
   6224..6328    -  promoter       AmpR promoter: bla
   6423..35      +  CDS            rop (fragment) (across the origin): Rop protein, which maintains plasmids at low copy number; rop
