[The description below was written by a language model from this plasmid's Addgene catalogue record and pLannotate feature annotations shown in this document.]
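Description:
pCas59 is a 6,423 bp pUC19-based plasmid built as a chromosomal integration vector for CRISPR interference in the cyanobacterium Synechococcus sp. PCC 7002. In E. coli it replicates from the high-copy ColE1/pUC origin and is selected with ampicillin through the bla gene. A second marker, the aph(3')-Ia kanamycin resistance gene, lies within the payload and serves to select integrants at the NS1 locus named in the record. The feature table does not annotate NS1 homology arms. Unannotated stretches on either side of the cassette may correspond to them, but the record does not confirm this.

The payload is a single guide RNA against YFP, targeting the non-template strand at position +787 relative to the transcription start site. A 20 nt spacer, picked up by the annotation software as a short mVenus-derived fragment, sits directly upstream of the Streptococcus pyogenes gRNA scaffold. Transcription comes from the PEZ3 promoter, which the annotation shows as carrying two tet operator sites, and is followed by the rrnB T1 terminator region. Divergently oriented next to it is a tetR gene fused to an LVA-variant ssrA degradation tag. A fragment resembling the constitutive J23119 promoter lies upstream of tetR, and terminators follow it. TetR represses the guide promoter until anhydrotetracycline is added, so sgRNA levels can be titrated with the inducer.

No Cas9 or dCas9 gene is annotated on this plasmid, so the nuclease-dead effector must be supplied separately. The construct is used to test inducible, tunable knockdown of a YFP reporter as part of establishing CRISPRi as a regulatory tool for metabolic engineering in this cyanobacterium.
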