Addgene plasmid #82396: pCas59
Purpose: sgRNA targeting YFP +787 from TSS; non-template strand; expressed from aTc inducible system in pEZ03 in the NS1 locus with kanamycin resistance
Depositing lab: Brian Pfleger. Depositing organization: University of Wisconsin, Madison. Publication: CRISPR interference as a titratable, trans-acting regulatory tool for metabolic engineering in the cyanobacterium Synechococcus sp. strain PCC 7002. Gordon GC, Korosh TC, Cameron JC, Markley AL, Begemann MB, Pfleger BF. Metab Eng. 2016 Jul 29. pii: S1096-7176(16)30062-3. doi: 10.1016/j.ymben.2016.07.007. PubMed 27481676.
Backbone
  Vector backbone: pUC19
  Total vector size (bp): 6423
Growth in bacteria
  Bacterial resistance: Ampicillin, 100 μg/mL
  Growth temperature: 37°C
  Growth strain: DH5alpha
  Copy number: High Copy
Gene/Insert
  Gene/Insert name: gRNA
  gRNA/shRNA sequence: YFP
  Promoter: PEZ3
  Cloning method: Gibson Cloning
  Sequencing primers: 5′ TTGGGTAACGCCAGGGT; 3′ GCTTCCGGCTCGTATGTTGTG
Terms and licenses: Academic/Nonprofit Terms; Industry Terms: Not Available to Industry
How to cite: pCas59 was a gift from Brian Pfleger (Addgene plasmid # 82396 ; http://n2t.net/addgene:82396 ; RRID:Addgene_82396)
