>Addgene plasmid #82396 | pCas59 | addgene partial sequence | sequence record 160113 | Tet-R 5'-GGCGAGTTTACGGGTTGTTA-3'
TTAAGCAGCTCTAATGCGCTGTTAATCACTTTACTTTTATCTAATCTGGACATCTAGTATTTCTCCTCTT
TCTCTAGTAGCTAGCATAATCCCTAGGACTGAGCTAGCCATCAGGTTAACAAAAAAGCAGGAATATCCCT
ATCAGTGATAGACAGACATCCCTATCAGTGATAGAGTATAAAGTTAACTCGGCGGTCACGAACTCCAGCG
TTTTAGAGCTAGAAATAGCAAGTTAAAATAAGGCTAGTCCGTTATCAACTTGAAAAAGTGGCACCGAGTC
GGTGCTTTTTTTGAAGCTTGGGCCCGAACAAAAACTCATCTCAGAAGAGGATCTGAATAGCGCCGTCGAC
CATCATCATCATCATCATTGAGTTTAAACGGTCTCCAGCTTGGCTGTTTTGGCGGATGAGAGAAGATTTT
CAGCCTGATACAGATTAAATCAGAACGCAGAAGCGGTCTGATAAAACAGAATTTGCCTGGCGGCAGTAGC
GCGGTGGTCCCACCTGACCCCATGCCGAACTCAGAAGTGAAACGCCGTAGCGCCGATGGTAGTGTGGGGT
CTCCCCATGCGAGAGTATGGAACTGCCAGGCATCAAATAAAACGGAAGGCTCAGTCGAAAGACTGGGCCT
TTCGTTTTATCTGTTGTTTGTCGGTGAACTACGGGGTCTGACGCTCAGTGGAACGAAAACTCACGTTAAG
GGATTTTGGTCATGAACAATAAAACTGTCTGCTTACATAAACAGTAATACAAGGGGTGTTATGAGCCATA
TTCAACGGGAAACGTCTTGCTCTAGGCCGCGATTAAATTCCAACATGGATGCTGATTTATATGGGTATAA
ATGGGCTCGCGATAATGTCGGGCAATCAGGTGCGACAATCTATCGATTGTATGGGAAG
