>Addgene plasmid #82396 | pCas59 | addgene partial sequence | sequence record 160115 | M13pUC-Fwd 5'-CCCAGTCACGACGTTGTAAAACG-3'
AAATTCTTCACACTTTTAACGGCTGTCTCCACAGTGTTCCTGACTCCTATTTACGGAGCGGCTCAAACGA
TGCAAGATCAAAGTAATACGATGAATAATGAAAATTCATTGGGGAATAGTGCGACTGGGGTAGTCAACCA
AACCGCTGTGTACAACTTAGGTCAAAGTGCCACCTACGGTTTTAGAGGGATCGTTTGTCCCCGCCCTTCC
TTTGTGCTCAGTGGCTCTGCAAATGGCAATACATTTGATGGGGAGAGTTCAAATTCCTACGCTCTTTCCG
GTGCCATTATTGTGCCCCTCGGTGGTCAAGTGGGCAGCAACTGTAGAGATTTCAGCACTACCCTACTGGA
AAGAGAACAAGCCGAATTAGCAAAGTTTCAAATCCAATCTTCAGCGGAAACAGTCAAACTTTGTGCTGAC
ATGATTTCTTCAGGCATTCAAGTAGATCCAGAGGTTTATCCAGTACTGGCGCGGCAATGTTCTGCAGTTC
GGTTGGTTTCACAAGGACGGGCTTCTAGCACAAATGAAGCCCGACAAAATGAATCGACTCACAATAAGCT
AGATGATGATGTAGAATTGTCTGCTAATTACTTAAAAACTGAGTAAATATAATATTTTGAATAGTGAGGA
AAAATATCTCAAAGGCTATATGAAAATAAAAAAAGAGCGGCTAAAAAATCTTCAGCTTACAGTGACGCCT
GTCTTTGCATTCTAAAGCACTAAAACACAGTCGTTTTTTTACTGACTCCAAGTGTTTTTATTACTATACT
TAGAAATTCGTCAAATAGGCATGAAATTGCTGTATTAAAATATCCTACTGTATCTTTTAGTTCACACTAT
TTTTCTTGAGTTAATTTTGTATCAATAA
